>Addgene plasmid #160103 | pENTR1A_mmFbxw7_R505C (closed) | addgene full sequence | sequence record 314294 | Addgene NGS Result
CAAATAATGATTTTATTTTGACTGATAGTGACCTGTTCGTTGCAACAAATTGATAAGCAATGCTTTTTTA
TAATGCCAACTTTGTACAAAAAAGCAGGCTTTAAAGGAACCAATTCAGTCGACTGGATCCGGTACCGAAT
TCGCGGCCGCATGAATCAGGAACTGCTCTCTGTGGGCAGCAAAAGACGACGAACTGGAGGCTCTCTGAGA
GGGAATGCTTCCTCAAGCCAGGTTGATGAGGGACAGATGAATCGCGTGGTTGAGGAGGATCCACAGCAGC
AAGCGAGACATCAAGAGGAGGAGCACACTGCGCGGAATGGTGAACTTGTGGGTGCAAACCCTAGGCCTGG
AGACCAGAACGATACCCAGCAAGGACAAGTGGAGGAAAATAATAACCGCTTTATTTCAGTAGATGAGGAC
TCTTCGGGAAATCAGGAAGAGCAAGAGGAAGATGAAGAGCATGCTGGGGAACAGGAGGAGGAAGAGGAGG
AAGAGGAAGAGGAGGAGGAGATGGACCAGGAGAGTGATGATTTTGATCCGTCTGATGACAGTAGCAGAGA
AGATGAACATACGCACAATAGCAATGTCACAAACTGCAGTAGTGTCTCGGACCTGCCCGCTCACCAGCTC
TCCTCTCCATTCTATACAAAGACAACAAAAATGAAAAGAAAGTTGGACCATGGTTCTGAAGTTCGTTCCT
TTTCTTTGGGAAAGAAACCATGCAAAGTCTCAGATTATACCAGTACCACTGGCCTTGTACCATGTTCAGC
AACACCAACAACTTTTGGGGACCTGAGAGCAGCCAATGGGCAAGGGCAGCAGCGGCGGAGGATTACATCT
GTCCAACCACCCACAGGCCTTCAAGAGTGGCTGAAAATGTTTCAGAGCTGGAGCGGACCAGAGAAGTTGC
TGGCTTTAGATGAGCTCATTGACAGCTGTGAACCAACACAAGTGAAGCATATGATGCAAGTGATAGAGCC
CCAGTTCCAGCGAGACTTCATCTCCTTGCTTCCTAAAGAGTTGGCACTCTATGTGCTTTCATTCCTGGAA
CCCAAAGACCTGCTGCAAGCGGCTCAGACTTGTCGATACTGGAGAATTTTGGCTGAGGATAACCTTCTCT
GGAGAGAGAAATGTAAAGAAGAGGGGATTGATGAACCGTTGCACATCAAGAGAAGAAAAATAATAAAACC
AGGTTTCATACACAGCCCATGGAAGAGTGCGTATATCAGACAGCACAGAATTGATACAAACTGGAGACGA
GGAGAACTCAAATCTCCTAAGGTGCTGAAAGGGCATGATGACCATGTGATCACATGCCTACAGTTTTGTG
GCAACCGCATAGTTAGTGGTTCTGATGACAACACTTTAAAAGTTTGGTCAGCGGTCACGGGCAAGTGTCT
GAGAACGTTAGTGGGACATACAGGTGGAGTGTGGTCATCACAGATGAGAGACAATATCATCATCAGTGGA
TCGACTGACCGGACTCTCAAAGTGTGGAATGCTGAAACTGGAGAGTGTATACATACTTTATATGGGCACA
CTTCTACTGTACGGTGTATGCATCTCCATGAAAAAAGGGTTGTAAGCGGTTCTCGAGATGCCACTCTCAG
GGTTTGGGATATTGAGACCGGCCAGTGTTTACACGTCCTGATGGGTCACGTAGCAGCGGTCTGCTGCGTT
CAGTATGATGGCAGGAGGGTTGTTAGTGGAGCTTATGATTTTATGGTGAAGGTGTGGGATCCAGAGACTG
AGACCTGTCTACACACGTTACAGGGACACACTAATAGAGTCTATTCATTACAGTTTGATGGCATCCATGT
GGTGAGTGGATCTCTTGATACATCAATCCGAGTCTGGGATGTGGAGACAGGGAATTGTATTCACACGCTA
ACAGGACACCAGTCATTAACGAGTGGAATGGAACTCAAAGACAATATTCTTGTCTCTGGGAATGCAGATT
CTACAGTTAAGATCTGGGATATCAAAACAGGACAGTGTTTACAAACTTTGCAAGGTCCCAGCAAGCATCA
GAGCGCTGTGACCTGCTTACAGTTCAACAAGAACTTCGTAATTACCAGCTCAGACGACGGAACGGTCAAA
CTCTGGGACTTGAAAACGGGTGAATTTATCCGAAACCTCGTCACATTGGAGAGTGGGGGGAGCGGGGGAG
TTGTGTGGCGGATCAGGGCCTCAAACACAAAGCTGGTGTGTGCAGTCGGGAGTCGGAATGGAACTGAGGA
AACCAAGCTCCTGGTGCTGGACTTTGATGTGGACATGAAATGATCTAGACCCAGCTTTCTTGTACAAAGT
TGGCATTATAAGAAAGCATTGCTTATCAATTTGTTGCAACGAACAGGTCACTATCAGTCAAAATAAAATC
ATTATTTGCCATCCAGCTGCAGCTCTGGCCCGTGTCTCAAAATCTCTGATGTTACATTGCACAAGATAAA
AATATATCATCATGAACAATAAAACTGTCTGCTTACATAAACAGTAATACAAGGGGTGTTATGAGCCATA
TTCAACGGGAAACGTCGAGGCCGCGATTAAATTCCAACATGGATGCTGATTTATATGGGTATAAATGGGC
TCGCGATAATGTCGGGCAATCAGGTGCGACAATCTATCGCTTGTATGGGAAGCCCGATGCGCCAGAGTTG
TTTCTGAAACATGGCAAAGGTAGCGTTGCCAATGATGTTACAGATGAGATGGTCAGACTAAACTGGCTGA
CGGAATTTATGCCTCTTCCGACCATCAAGCATTTTATCCGTACTCCTGATGATGCATGGTTACTCACCAC
TGCGATCCCCGGAAAAACAGCATTCCAGGTATTAGAAGAATATCCTGATTCAGGTGAAAATATTGTTGAT
GCGCTGGCAGTGTCCCTGCGCCGGTTGCATTCGATTCCTGTTTGTAATTGTCCTTTTAACAGCGATCGCG
TATTTCGTCTCGCTCAGGCGCAATCACGAATGAATAACGGTTTGGTTGATGCGAGTGATTTTGATGACGA
GCGTAATGGCTGGCCTGTTGAACAAGTCTGGAAAGAAATGCATAAACTTTTGCCATTCTCACCGGATTCA
GTCGTCACTCATGGTGATTTCTCACTTGATAACCTTATTTTTGACGAGGGGAAATTAATAGGTTGTATTG
ATGTTGGACGAGTCGGAATCGCAGACCGATACCAGGATCTTGCCATCCTATGGAACTGCCTCGGTGAGTT
TTCTCCTTCATTACAGAAACGGCTTTTTCAAAAATATGGTATTGATAATCCTGATATGAATAAATTGCAG
TTTCATTTGATGCTCGATGAGTTTTTCTAATCAGAATTGGTTAATTGGTTGTAACATTATTCAGATTGGG
CCCCGTTCCACTGAGCGTCAGACCCCGTAGAAAAGATCAAAGGATCTTCTTGAGATCCTTTTTTTCTGCG
CGTAATCTGCTGCTTGCAAACAAAAAAACCACCGCTACCAGCGGTGGTTTGTTTGCCGGATCAAGAGCTA
CCAACTCTTTTTCCGAAGGTAACTGGCTTCAGCAGAGCGCAGATACCAAATACTGTTCTTCTAGTGTAGC
CGTAGTTAGGCCACCACTTCAAGAACTCTGTAGCACCGCCTACATACCTCGCTCTGCTAATCCTGTTACC
AGTGGCTGCTGCCAGTGGCGATAAGTCGTGTCTTACCGGGTTGGACTCAAGACGATAGTTACCGGATAAG
GCGCAGCGGTCGGGCTGAACGGGGGGTTCGTGCACACAGCCCAGCTTGGAGCGAACGACCTACACCGAAC
TGAGATACCTACAGCGTGAGCTATGAGAAAGCGCCACGCTTCCCGAAGGGAGAAAGGCGGACAGGTATCC
GGTAAGCGGCAGGGTCGGAACAGGAGAGCGCACGAGGGAGCTTCCAGGGGGAAACGCCTGGTATCTTTAT
AGTCCTGTCGGGTTTCGCCACCTCTGACTTGAGCGTCGATTTTTGTGATGCTCGTCAGGGGGGCGGAGCC
TATGGAAAAACGCCAGCAACGCGGCCTTTTTACGGTTCCTGGCCTTTTGCTGGCCTTTTGCTCACATGTT
CTTTCCTGCGTTATCCCCTGATTCTGTGGATAACCGTATTACCGCTAGCATGGATCTCGGGGACGTCTAA
CTACTAAGCGAGAGTAGGGAACTGCCAGGCATCAAATAAAACGAAAGGCTCAGTCGGAAGACTGGGCCTT
TCGTTTTATCTGTTGTTTGTCGGTGAACGCTCTCCTGAGTAGGACAAATCCGCCGGGAGCGGATTTGAAC
GTTGTGAAGCAACGGCCCGGAGGGTGGCGGGCAGGACGCCCGCCATAAACTGCCAGGCATCAAACTAAGC
AGAAGGCCATCCTGACGGATGGCCTTTTTGCGTTTCTACAAACTCTTCCTGTTAGTTAGTTACTTAAGCT
CGGGCCC
Features (pLannotate 1.2.2; 7 found; start..end, strand, type, name):
      1..100     +  protein_bind   attL1: mutant version of attL; recombination site for the Gateway® LR reaction LR Clonase™
    151..2280    +  CDS            Fbxw7: FBXW7_MOUSE - Also known as Fbw7 From Mus musculus (Mouse).
   2289..2388    -  protein_bind   attL2: mutant version of attL; recombination site for the Gateway® LR reaction LR Clonase™
   2511..3320    +  CDS            KanR: aminoglycoside phosphotransferase; aph(3')-Ia; confers resistance to kanamycin in bacteria or G418 (Geneticin®) in eukaryotes
   3410..3998    +  rep_origin     ori: high-copy-number ColE1/pMB1/pBR322/pUC origin of replication
   4166..4209    -  terminator     rrnB T1 terminator: Escherichia coli rrnB; transcription terminator T1 from the E. coli rrnB gene
   4341..4368    +  terminator     rrnB T2 terminator: transcription terminator T2 from the E. coli rrnB gene
