[The description below was written by a language model from this plasmid's Addgene catalogue record and pLannotate feature annotations shown in this document.]
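Description:
pENTR1A_mmFbxw7_R505C (closed) is a Gateway entry clone built on the pENTR1A backbone, about 4.4 kb in size, carrying the coding sequence of mouse Fbxw7 alpha with the R505C substitution, which the record describes as a loss-of-function mutation. Fbxw7 is the substrate-recognition F-box/WD40 subunit of an SCF ubiquitin ligase. The plasmid is maintained in E. coli at high copy through a ColE1/pUC-type origin and is selected with kanamycin via an aph(3')-Ia aminoglycoside phosphotransferase gene. The rrnB T1 and T2 transcription terminators lie upstream of the cloning region, where in entry vectors they limit read-through transcription from the backbone into the insert.

The Fbxw7 open reading frame (roughly 2.1 kb) is flanked by attL1 and attL2 sites, the recombination sites used in the Gateway LR Clonase reaction to move the insert directionally into an attR-containing destination vector. The annotated features include no eukaryotic promoter, polyadenylation signal, epitope tag or reporter. Although the catalogue lists the plasmid as a mammalian expression construct, expression in mammalian cells would therefore depend on transferring the insert into a destination vector that supplies those elements. The "(closed)" label in the name probably indicates that the reading frame retains its stop codon and so is not suited to C-terminal fusions, but the record does not say this explicitly.

The construct serves as a shuttle source of mutant Fbxw7 for building expression vectors. The associated work concerns how Fbxw7 inactivation affects double-stranded RNA sensing and resistance to PD-1 blockade.
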