Addgene plasmid #160103: pENTR1A_mmFbxw7_R505C (closed)
Purpose: Expresses murine Fbxw7 alpha with the R505C loss-of-function mutation in mammalian cells
Depositing lab: Rizwan Haq. Depositing organization: Dana-Farber Cancer Institute. Publication: Inactivation of Fbxw7 impairs dsRNA sensing and confers resistance to PD-1 blockade. Gstalder C, Liu D, Miao D, Lutterbach B, DeVine AL, Lin C, Shettigar M, Pancholi P, Buchbinder EI, Carter SL, Manos MP, Rojas-Rudilla V, Brennick R, Gjini E, Chen PH, Lako A, Rodig S, Yoon CH, Freeman GJ, Barbie DA, Hodi FS, Miles W, Van Allen EM, Haq R. Cancer Discov. 2020 May 5. pii: 2159-8290.CD-19-1416. doi: 10.1158/2159-8290.CD-19-1416. PubMed 32371478.
Backbone
  Vector backbone: pENTR1A backbone
  Vector type: Mammalian Expression ; Gateway entry vector
Growth in bacteria
  Bacterial resistance: Kanamycin, 50 μg/mL
  Growth temperature: 37°C
  Growth strain: DH5alpha
  Copy number: High Copy
Gene/Insert
  Gene/Insert name: Fbxw7 alpha R505C
  Species: M. musculus (mouse)
  Mutation: R505C
  Entrez Gene: Fbxw7 (a.k.a. 1110001A17Rik, AGO, Cdc4, Fbw7, Fbwd6, Fbx30, Fbxo30, Fbxw6, SEL-10)
  Cloning method: Gateway Cloning
  Sequencing primers: 5′ pEXR; 3′ SeqL-B
Terms and licenses: Academic/Nonprofit Terms; Industry Terms: Not Available to Industry
How to cite: pENTR1A_mmFbxw7_R505C (closed) was a gift from Rizwan Haq (Addgene plasmid # 160103 ; http://n2t.net/addgene:160103 ; RRID:Addgene_160103)
